Addgene plasmid #56612: mVenus-FAK-5
Purpose: Localization: Focal Adhesions, Excitation: 515, Emission: 528
Depositing lab: Michael Davidson. Depositing organization: Florida State University, Tallahassee.
Backbone
  Vector backbone: mVenus
  Backbone size w/o insert (bp): 4750
  Vector type: Mammalian Expression
  Selectable markers: Neomycin (select with G418)
Growth in bacteria
  Bacterial resistance: Kanamycin, 50 μg/mL
  Growth temperature: 37°C
  Growth strain: DH5alpha
  Copy number: High Copy
Gene/Insert
  Gene/Insert name: FAK (alt name: NM_205435)
  Species: G. gallus (chicken)
  Promoter: CMV
  Tag / fusion protein: mVenus
  Cloning method: Unknown
  Sequencing primers: 5′ CMV-F; 3′ SV40pA-R
Terms and licenses: Academic/Nonprofit Terms; Industry Terms
Depositor comments: . Excitation = 515; Emission = 528
How to cite: mVenus-FAK-5 was a gift from Michael Davidson (Addgene plasmid # 56612 ; http://n2t.net/addgene:56612 ; RRID:Addgene_56612)
