[The description below was written by a language model from this plasmid's Addgene catalogue record.]
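Description:
mVenus-FAK-5 is a mammalian expression plasmid that encodes a fusion of the yellow fluorescent protein mVenus with chicken (G. gallus) focal adhesion kinase, FAK. It is built on an mVenus fluorescent-protein backbone recorded as about 4.75 kb without the insert. The fusion is driven by the CMV promoter, a strong constitutive promoter widely used for high-level expression in transfected mammalian cells. The listed 3′ sequencing primer points to an SV40 polyadenylation signal downstream of the coding region. In bacteria the plasmid is maintained at high copy number under kanamycin selection. In mammalian cells the neomycin resistance marker allows G418 selection, so stable lines can be derived as well as transient transfectants. No feature table is provided, so the origin of replication and the exact arrangement of the parts are not documented. The record also does not state the orientation of the tag relative to FAK, the composition of any linker between the two, or the cloning method. The name suggests mVenus precedes FAK, but this is not confirmed by the fields given.

The construct is intended as a fluorescent localization marker for focal adhesions. FAK is a cytoplasmic tyrosine kinase recruited to integrin-based cell–matrix contacts, so the tagged protein concentrates at these structures and lets them be seen by fluorescence microscopy. mVenus is a monomeric yellow variant of GFP, with excitation recorded at 515 nm and emission at 528 nm. Its monomeric character reduces the risk that the tag itself drives aggregation or mislocalization. Typical applications consistent with the record are imaging of focal adhesion distribution in cultured cells, alone or alongside spectrally distinct markers.
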