>Addgene plasmid #56612 | mVenus-FAK-5 | depositor partial sequence | sequence record 87500 | insert sequence
GACGTCAGATCCGCTAGCGCTACCGGTCGCCACCATGGTGAGCAAGGGCGAGGAGCTGTTCACCGGGGTG
GTGCCCATCCTGGTCGAGCTGGACGGCGACGTAAACGGCCACAAGTTCAGCGTGTCCGGCGAGGGCGAGG
GCGATGCCACCTACGGCAAGCTGACCCTGAAGCTGATCTGCACCACCGGCAAGCTGCCCGTGCCCTGGCC
CACCCTCGTGACCACCCTGGGCTACGGCCTGCAGTGCTTCGCCCGCTACCCCGACCACATGAAGCAGCAC
GACTTCTTCAAGTCCGCCATGCCCGAAGGCTACGTCCAGGAGCGCACCATCTTCTTCAAGGACGACGGCA
ACTACAAGACCCGCGCCGAGGTGAAGTTCGAGGGCGACACCCTGGTGAACCGCATCGAGCTGAAGGGCAT
CGACTTCAAGGAGGACGGCAACATCCTGGGGCACAAGCTGGAGTACAACTACAACAGCCACAACGTCTAT
ATCACCGCCGACAAGCAGAAGAACGGCATCAAGGCCAACTTCAAGATCCGCCACAACATCGAGGACGGCG
GCGTGCAGCTCGCCGACCACTACCAGCAGAACACCCCCATCGGCGACGGCCCCGTGCTGCTGCCCGACAA
CCACTACCTGAGCTACCAGTCCAAACTGAGCAAAGACCCCAACGAGAAGCGCGATCACATGGTCCTGCTG
GAGTTCGTGACCGCCGCCGGGATCACTCTCGGCATGGACGAGCTGTACAAGTCCGGACTCAGATCTATGG
CAGCAGCTTACCTTGATCCAAACTTGAATCATACACCAAGTTCAAGTGCAAAGACGCACCTCGGTACTGG
GATGGAGCGTTCCCCGGGGGCCATGGAGCGAGTCCTAAAGGTTTTTCACTACTTTGAAAACAGCAGCGAG
CCAACGACGTGGGCCAGCATTATCCGGCATGGAGATGCTACTGATGTTCGAGGCATAATACAGAAGATTG
TGGACTGTCACAAAGTGAAAAATGTGGCCTGCTATGGGTTGCGACTCAGTCATCTGCAGTCTGAGGAGGT
TCACTGGCTGCACCTGGACATGGGGGTATCCAATGTGAGAGAGAAATTTGAACTAGCACATCCTCCAGAA
GAATGGAAATATGAACTGAGAATTCGGTACCTGCCC
[369 nt withheld, positions 1157-1525]
GACAAGGAATGCTTCAAGTGTGCCCTTGGTTCAAGCTGGATTATTTCAGTGGAGCTGGCAATTGGCCCAG
AGGAAGGAATCAGCTACCTTACAGACAAGGGTGCAAATCCAACTCACCTGGCAGATTTTAATCAAGTACA
AACTATTCAGTATTCAAACAGTGAAGACAAGGACAGAAAAGGGATGTTGCAACTGAAGATAGCTGGTGCA
CCTGAGCCTCTGACAGTGACAGCACCATCCTTAACCATTGCAGAGAATATGGCTGACTTGATAGACGGAT
ACTGCCGACTGGTGAATGGAGCCACGCAATCTTTTATTATCAGGCCACAGAAAGAAGGTGAAAGAGCTTT
ACCATCAATACCAAAGCTGGCCAACAATGAGAAGCAAGGAGTAAGGTCGCACACAGTCTCTGTATCAGAA
ACAGATGACTATGCAGAGATAATAGATGAAGAAGATACTTATACAATGCCATCAACCAGAGATTATGAAA
TTCAAAGGGAGAGAATTGAACTGGGGCGCTGCATTGGTGAAGGACAGTTTGGAGATGTGCACCAAGGAAT
TTACATGAGTCCGGAAAATCCAGCTATGGCTGTAGCAATCAAAACATGTAAAAACTGCACCTCAGACAGC
GTTAGAGAAAAGTTCCTACAAGAAGCCTTAACAATGCGTCAGTTTGATCATCCTCACATTGTGAAGCTCA
TTGGAGTTATTACAGAAAACCCAGTGTGGATAATCATGGAGCTCTGTACACTTGGAGAGTTGAGATCGTT
TCTGCAAGTAAGAAAATTCAGCTTGGACCTGGCCTCCCTCATCCTCTACGCTTACCAGCTTAGCACAGCA
CTTGCTTACCTAGAGAGCAAAAGATTTGTACATAGAGATATTGCTGCTAGGAACGTGCTGGTATCTGCCA
CTGACTGTGTGAAATTGGGTGACTTTGGCTTATCCCGATACATGGAAGACAGTACTTACTATAAAGCTTC
CAAAGGAAAGTTACCTATCAAATGGATGGCTCCAGAGTCAATCAACTTCCGACGGTTTACCTCAGCAAGC
GATGTGTGGATGTTTGGTGTGTGTATGTGGGAGATCCTGATGCATGGGGTAAAGCCCTTCCAGGGAGTGA
AAAATAATGATGTTATTGGTCGGATTGAGAACGGTGAGCGGCTCCCCATGCCTCCGAACTGCCCTCCCAC
CCTCTACAGCCTTATGACCAAGTGCTGGGCATACGACCCTAGTAGACGACCCAGGTTTACTGAACTTAAA
GCACAACTCAGTACAATACTGGAGGAGGAGAAGCTGCAGCAAGAGGAACGAATGAGAATGGAATCCAGGC
GACAAGTCACAGTATCCTGGGACTCAGGAGGATCAGATGAAGCTCCTCCCAAGCCCAGCAGGCCTGGTTA
CCCCAGCCCAAGGTCCAGTGAAGGGTTTTATCCGAGTCCTCAGCATATGGTACAGCCAAATCACTACCAG
GTATCTGGCTACTCTGGTTCTCATGGGATACCAGCCATGGCAGGCAGCATTTATCCTGGGCAAGCTTCTC
TCTTGGATCAAACAGATTCCTGGAACCATCGACCTCAGGAAGTATCAGCATGGCAGCCAAACATGGAGGA
TTCGGGCACTTTGGATGTACGAGGAATGGGGCAGGTTCTGCCCACACATCTCATGGAGGAGAGGTTAATA
AGACAACAGCAAGAGATGGAAGAAGATCAACGCTGGCTTGAGAAAGAGGAACGATTCCTGGTAATGAAAC
CTGATGTGCGGCTCTCCAGAGGCAGCATTGAACGGGAGGACGGAGGTCTCCAGGGCCCAGCTGGTAACCA
GCACATATATCAGCCTGTGGGTAAACCAGATCATGCCGCTCCACCAAAGAAGCCCCCTCGCCCTGGAGCC
CCCCACTTGGGCAGCCTCGCGAGCCTGAACAGCCCCGTGGACAGCTACAACGAAGGCGTGAAGATCAAGC
CACAGGAAATCAGCCCTCCTCCTACGGCCAACCTGGACCGCTCCAATGACAAAGTCTATGAGAATGTAAC
CGGGCTGGTGAAAGCTGTCATAGAGATGTCCAGTAAAATACAGCCAGCTCCGCCAGAGGAGTACGTGCCC
ATGGTAAAGGAGGTTGGCTTGGCGCTGAGAACCTTGCTAGCAACAGTGGATGAGTCGCTGCCAGTGCTTC
CTGCAAGCACCCACAGAGAGATTGAGATGGCCCAGAAACTGCTGAACTCTGACCTGGCTGAGCTCATTAA
CAAGATGAAGCTGGCCCAGCAGTACGTCATGACCAGCCTGCAGCAGGAGTACAAGAAGCAAATGCTGACG
GCTGCTCACGCTCTGGCTGTGGATGCCAAGAACTTGCTGGATGTCATCGATCAAGCCAGACTGAAAATGA
TCAGCCAGTCCAGGCCCACTAAGCTGCCGTAGCCGAATTCTGCAGATGGGATCCACCGGATCTAGATAAC
TGATCATAATCAGCCATACCACATTG
