>Addgene plasmid #56612 | mVenus-FAK-5 | addgene partial sequence | sequence record 114581 | EGFP-C 5'-CATGGTCCTGCTGGAGTTCGTG-3'
GACTCAGATCTATGGCAGCAGCTTACCTTGATCCAAACTTGAATCATACACCAAGTTCAAGTGCAAAGAC
GCACCTCGGTACTGGGATGGAGCGTTCCCCGGGGGCCATGGAGCGAGTCCTAAAGGTTTTTCACTACTTT
GAAAACAGCAGCGAGCCAACGACGTGGGCCAGCATTATCCGGCATGGAGATGCTACTGATGTTCGAGGCA
TAATACAGAAGATTGTGGACTGTCACAAAGTGAAAAATGTGGCCTGCTATGGGTTGCGACTCAGTCATCT
GCAGTCTGAGGAGGTTCACTGGCTGCACCTGGACATGGGGGTATCCAATGTGAGAGAGAAATTTGAACTA
GCACATCCTCCAGAAGAATGGAAATATGAACTGAGAATTCGGTACCTGCCC
[369 nt withheld, positions 402-770]
